Addgene plasmid #230918: PGL4.11-COL1A1double mutants
Purpose: Double mutation of TEAD and SMAD binding elements in COL1A1 promoter; check the promoter activity.
Depositing lab: Avi Rosenberg. Depositing organization: Johns Hopkins University and School of Medicine. Publication: Bile Acid Receptor Agonist Reverses Transforming Growth Factor-beta1-Mediated Fibrogenesis in Human Induced Pluripotent Stem Cells-Derived Kidney Organoids. Yang X, Delsante M, Daneshpajouhnejad P, Fenaroli P, Mandell KP, Wang X, Takahashi S, Halushka MK, Kopp JB, Levi M, Rosenberg AZ. Lab Invest. 2024 May;104(5):100336. doi: 10.1016/j.labinv.2024.100336. Epub 2024 Jan 22. PubMed 38266922.
Backbone
  Vector backbone: PGL4.11
  Backbone manufacturer: Promega
  Backbone size w/o insert (bp): 4370
  Total vector size (bp): 5350
  Vector type: Mammalian Expression, Bacterial Expression, Luciferase
Growth in bacteria
  Bacterial resistance: Ampicillin, 100 μg/mL
  Growth temperature: 37°C
  Growth strain: DH5alpha
  Copy number: High Copy
Gene/Insert
  Gene/Insert name: Human CLO1A1 promoter including SMAD and TEAD mutant elements (alt name: PGL4.11-COL1A1 double mutants)
  Species: H. sapiens (human)
  Insert size (bp): 980
  Mutation: COL1A1 promoter with mutant SMAD and TEAD binding sides from -(608) to -(611) & -(600) to -(604)
  GenBank ID: NC_000017.11 (50184096..50201649), complement)
  Entrez Gene: COL1A1 (a.k.a. CAFYD, EDSARTH1, EDSC, OI1, OI2, OI3, OI4)
  Promoter: COL1A1 with mutant SMAD and TEAD elements
  Tag / fusion protein: Luciferase-luc2p (C terminal on backbone)
  Cloning method: Restriction Enzyme; 5′ cloning site ACC65I (not destroyed); 3′ cloning site XhoI (not destroyed)
  Sequencing primers: 5′ RVprimer3
Terms and licenses: Academic/Nonprofit Terms; Industry Terms: Not Available to Industry
How to cite: PGL4.11-COL1A1double mutants was a gift from Avi Rosenberg (Addgene plasmid # 230918 ; http://n2t.net/addgene:230918 ; RRID:Addgene_230918)
