[The description below was written by a language model from this plasmid's Addgene catalogue record and pLannotate feature annotations shown in this document.]
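Description:
PGL4.11-COL1A1double mutants is a promoter-reporter plasmid built on Promega's pGL4.11 backbone, a promoterless firefly luciferase vector used for transient transfection of mammalian cells. It is maintained in E. coli through a high-copy ColE1/pUC-type origin and selected with ampicillin via the β-lactamase gene. The catalogue lists a total size of about 5.35 kb, in close agreement with the 5,334-nt sequenced record.

The insert is an approximately 980 bp fragment of the human COL1A1 promoter, cloned between Acc65I and XhoI sites immediately upstream of the reporter. It carries mutations in both the SMAD and the TEAD binding elements, located at roughly -608 to -611 and -600 to -604. The feature table does not annotate the promoter itself, but the unannotated region preceding the luciferase coding sequence is consistent with its position. The reporter is luc2P: the synthetic, codon-optimised luc2 luciferase fused at its C-terminus to an hPEST degradation sequence derived from mouse ornithine decarboxylase. This destabilises the protein so that the signal follows changes in transcription more closely. An SV40 late poly(A) signal terminates the reporter transcript. A synthetic poly(A) signal and a transcriptional pause site lie upstream of the cloning region and reduce background from read-through transcription originating in the backbone. The short large T antigen and TcR hits are backbone fragments rather than functional genes.

The construct is intended for luciferase assays of COL1A1 promoter activity when SMAD and TEAD input are both abolished, presumably in comparison with wild-type or single-mutant versions. The associated study concerns TGF-β1-driven fibrogenesis.
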