Features (pLannotate 1.2.2; 10 found; start..end, strand, type, name):
   1052..2701    +  CDS            luciferase: firefly luciferase synthetic luc2 version of the luciferase gene
   2705..2824    +  CDS            hPEST: PEST degradation sequence from mouse ornithine decarboxylase human codon-optimized
   2876..2997    -  polyA_signal   SV40 poly(A) signal: SV40 polyadenylation signal
   3020..3088    -  CDS            large T antigen (fragment): large T antigen from SV40 (simian virus 40)
   3104..3236    +  CDS            TcR (fragment): tetracycline efflux protein; tet; confers resistance to tetracycline
   3416..4004    -  rep_origin     ori: high-copy-number ColE1/pMB1/pBR322/pUC origin of replication
   4204..5064    -  CDS            AmpR: β-lactamase confers resistance to ampicillin, carbenicillin, and related antibiotics
   5065..5106    -  promoter       AmpR promoter (fragment): bla
   5169..5217    +  polyA_signal   poly(A) signal: synthetic polyadenylation signal
   5231..5322    +  misc_feature   pause site: RNA polymerase II transcriptional pause signal from the human α2 globin gene
>Addgene plasmid #230918 | PGL4.11-COL1A1double mutants | addgene full sequence | sequence record 460669 | Addgene NGS Result
CGGTACCTCACCAATGATCACAGGCCTCCCACTAAAAATACTTCCCAACTCTGGGGTGGAAGAGTTTGGG
GGATGAATTTTTAGGGGATTGCAAGCCCCAATCCCCACCTCTGTGTCCCTAGAATCCCCCACCCCTACCT
TGGCTGCTCCATCACCCAACCACCAAAGCTTTCTTCTGCAGAGGCCACCTAGTCATGTTTCTCACCCTGC
ACCTCAGCCTCCCCACTCCATCTCTCAATCATGCCTAGGGTTTGGAGGAAGGCATTTGATTCTGTTCTGG
AGCACAGCAGAAGAATTGACATCCTCAAAATTAAAACTCCCTTGCCTGCACCCCTCCCTCAGATATCTGA
TTCTTAATGGACCGAACTGCGTCTGTAAATTGTTCCCCAAATATTCCTAAGCTCCATCCCCTAGCCACAC
CAGAAGACACCCCCAAACAGGCACATCTTTTTAATTCCCAGCTTCCTCTGTTTTGGAGAGGTCCTCAGCA
TGCCTCTTTATGCCCCTCCCTTAGCTCTTGCCAGGATATCAGAGGGTGACTGGGGCACAGCCAGGAGGAC
CCCCTCCCCAACACCCCCAACCCTTCCACCTTTGGAAGTCTCCCCACCCAGCTCCCCAGTTCCCCAGTTC
CACTTCTTCTAGATTGGAGGTCCCAGGAAGAGAGCAGAGGGGCACCCCTACCCACTGGTTAGCCCACGCC
ATTCTGAGGACCCAGCTGCACCCCTACCACAGCACCTCTGGCCCAGGCTGGGCTGGGGGGCTGGGGAGGC
AGAGCTGCGAAGAGGGGAGATGTGGGGTGGACTCCCTTCCCTCCTCCTCCCCCTCTCCATTCCAACTCCC
AAATTGGGGGCCGGGCTAGGCAGCTCTGATTGGCTGGGGCACGGGCGGCCGGCTCCCCCTCTCCGAGGGG
CAGGGTTCCTCCCTGCTCTCCATCAGGACAGTATAAAAGGGGCCCGGGCCAGTCGTCGGAGCAGACGGGA
GTTTCTCGAGGATATCAAGATCTGGCCTCGGCGGCCAAGCTTGGCAATCCGGTACTGTTGGTAAAGCCAC
CATGGAAGATGCCAAAAACATTAAGAAGGGCCCAGCGCCATTCTACCCACTCGAAGACGGGACCGCCGGC
GAGCAGCTGCACAAAGCCATGAAGCGCTACGCCCTGGTGCCCGGCACCATCGCCTTTACCGACGCACATA
TCGAGGTGGACATTACCTACGCCGAGTACTTCGAGATGAGCGTTCGGCTGGCAGAAGCTATGAAGCGCTA
TGGGCTGAATACAAACCATCGGATCGTGGTGTGCAGCGAGAATAGCTTGCAGTTCTTCATGCCCGTGTTG
GGTGCCCTGTTCATCGGTGTGGCTGTGGCCCCAGCTAACGACATCTACAACGAGCGCGAGCTGCTGAACA
GCATGGGCATCAGCCAGCCCACCGTCGTATTCGTGAGCAAGAAAGGGCTGCAAAAGATCCTCAACGTGCA
AAAGAAGCTACCGATCATACAAAAGATCATCATCATGGATAGCAAGACCGACTACCAGGGCTTCCAAAGC
ATGTACACCTTCGTGACTTCCCATTTGCCACCCGGCTTCAACGAGTACGACTTCGTGCCCGAGAGCTTCG
ACCGGGACAAAACCATCGCCCTGATCATGAACAGTAGTGGCAGTACCGGATTGCCCAAGGGCGTAGCCCT
ACCGCACCGCACCGCTTGTGTCCGATTCAGTCATGCCCGCGACCCCATCTTCGGCAACCAGATCATCCCC
GACACCGCTATCCTCAGCGTGGTGCCATTTCACCACGGCTTCGGCATGTTCACCACGCTGGGCTACTTGA
TCTGCGGCTTTCGGGTCGTGCTCATGTACCGCTTCGAGGAGGAGCTATTCTTGCGCAGCTTGCAAGACTA
TAAGATTCAATCTGCCCTGCTGGTGCCCACACTATTTAGCTTCTTCGCTAAGAGCACTCTCATCGACAAG
TACGACCTAAGCAACTTGCACGAGATCGCCAGCGGCGGGGCGCCGCTCAGCAAGGAGGTAGGTGAGGCCG
TGGCCAAACGCTTCCACCTACCAGGCATCCGCCAGGGCTACGGCCTGACAGAAACAACCAGCGCCATTCT
GATCACCCCCGAAGGGGACGACAAGCCTGGCGCAGTAGGCAAGGTGGTGCCCTTCTTCGAGGCTAAGGTG
GTGGACTTGGACACCGGTAAGACACTGGGTGTGAACCAGCGCGGCGAGCTGTGCGTCCGTGGCCCCATGA
TCATGAGCGGCTACGTTAACAACCCCGAGGCTACAAACGCTCTCATCGACAAGGACGGCTGGCTGCACAG
CGGCGACATCGCCTACTGGGACGAGGACGAGCACTTCTTCATCGTGGACCGGCTGAAGAGCCTGATCAAA
TACAAGGGCTACCAGGTAGCCCCAGCCGAACTGGAGAGCATCCTGCTGCAACACCCCAACATCTTCGACG
CCGGGGTCGCCGGCCTGCCCGACGACGATGCCGGCGAGCTGCCCGCCGCAGTCGTCGTGCTGGAACACGG
TAAAACCATGACCGAGAAGGAGATCGTGGACTATGTGGCCAGCCAGGTTACAACCGCCAAGAAGCTGCGC
GGTGGTGTTGTGTTCGTGGACGAGGTGCCTAAAGGACTGACCGGCAAGTTGGACGCCCGCAAGATCCGCG
AGATTCTCATTAAGGCCAAGAAGGGCGGCAAGATCGCCGTGAATTCTCACGGCTTCCCTCCCGAGGTGGA
GGAGCAGGCCGCCGGCACCCTGCCCATGAGCTGCGCCCAGGAGAGCGGCATGGATAGACACCCTGCTGCT
TGCGCCAGCGCCAGGATCAACGTCTAAGGCCGCGACTCTAGAGTCGGGGCGGCCGGCCGCTTCGAGCAGA
CATGATAAGATACATTGATGAGTTTGGACAAACCACAACTAGAATGCAGTGAAAAAAATGCTTTATTTGT
GAAATTTGTGATGCTATTGCTTTATTTGTAACCATTATAAGCTGCAATAAACAAGTTAACAACAACAATT
GCATTCATTTTATGTTTCAGGTTCAGGGGGAGGTGTGGGAGGTTTTTTAAAGCAAGTAAAACCTCTACAA
ATGTGGTAAAATCGATAAGGATCCGTCGACCGATGCCCTTGAGAGCCTTCAACCCAGTCAGCTCCTTCCG
GTGGGCGCGGGGCATGACTATCGTCGCCGCACTTATGACTGTCTTCTTTATCATGCAACTCGTAGGACAG
GTGCCGGCAGCGCTCTTCCGCTTCCTCGCTCACTGACTCGCTGCGCTCGGTCGTTCGGCTGCGGCGAGCG
GTATCAGCTCACTCAAAGGCGGTAATACGGTTATCCACAGAATCAGGGGATAACGCAGGAAAGAACATGT
GAGCAAAAGGCCAGCAAAAGGCCAGGAACCGTAAAAAGGCCGCGTTGCTGGCGTTTTTCCATAGGCTCCG
CCCCCCTGACGAGCATCACAAAAATCGACGCTCAAGTCAGAGGTGGCGAAACCCGACAGGACTATAAAGA
TACCAGGCGTTTCCCCCTGGAAGCTCCCTCGTGCGCTCTCCTGTTCCGACCCTGCCGCTTACCGGATACC
TGTCCGCCTTTCTCCCTTCGGGAAGCGTGGCGCTTTCTCATAGCTCACGCTGTAGGTATCTCAGTTCGGT
GTAGGTCGTTCGCTCCAAGCTGGGCTGTGTGCACGAACCCCCCGTTCAGCCCGACCGCTGCGCCTTATCC
GGTAACTATCGTCTTGAGTCCAACCCGGTAAGACACGACTTATCGCCACTGGCAGCAGCCACTGGTAACA
GGATTAGCAGAGCGAGGTATGTAGGCGGTGCTACAGAGTTCTTGAAGTGGTGGCCTAACTACGGCTACAC
TAGAAGAACAGTATTTGGTATCTGCGCTCTGCTGAAGCCAGTTACCTTCGGAAAAAGAGTTGGTAGCTCT
TGATCCGGCAAACAAACCACCGCTGGTAGCGGTGGTTTTTTTGTTTGCAAGCAGCAGATTACGCGCAGAA
AAAAAGGATCTCAAGAAGATCCTTTGATCTTTTCTACGGGGTCTGACGCTCAGTGGAACGAAAACTCACG
TTAAGGGATTTTGGTCATGAGATTATCAAAAAGGATCTTCACCTAGATCCTTTTAAATTAAAAATGAAGT
TTTAAATCAATCTAAAGTATATATGAGTAAACTTGGTCTGACAGCGGCCGCAAATGCTAAACCACTGCAG
TGGTTACCAGTGCTTGATCAGTGAGGCACCGATCTCAGCGATCTGCCTATTTCGTTCGTCCATAGTGGCC
TGACTCCCCGTCGTGTAGATCACTACGATTCGTGAGGGCTTACCATCAGGCCCCAGCGCAGCAATGATGC
CGCGAGAGCCGCGTTCACCGGCCCCCGATTTGTCAGCAATGAACCAGCCAGCAGGGAGGGCCGAGCGAAG
AAGTGGTCCTGCTACTTTGTCCGCCTCCATCCAGTCTATGAGCTGCTGTCGTGATGCTAGAGTAAGAAGT
TCGCCAGTGAGTAGTTTCCGAAGAGTTGTGGCCATTGCTACTGGCATCGTGGTATCACGCTCGTCGTTCG
GTATGGCTTCGTTCAACTCTGGTTCCCAGCGGTCAAGCCGGGTCACATGATCACCCATATTATGAAGAAA
TGCAGTCAGCTCCTTAGGGCCTCCGATCGTTGTCAGAAGTAAGTTGGCCGCGGTGTTGTCGCTCATGGTA
ATGGCAGCACTACACAATTCTCTTACCGTCATGCCATCCGTAAGATGCTTTTCCGTGACCGGCGAGTACT
CAACCAAGTCGTTTTGTGAGTAGTGTATACGGCGACCAAGCTGCTCTTGCCCGGCGTCTATACGGGACAA
CACCGCGCCACATAGCAGTACTTTGAAAGTGCTCATCATCGGGAATCGTTCTTCGGGGCGGAAAGACTCA
AGGATCTTGCCGCTATTGAGATCCAGTTCGATATAGCCCACTCTTGCACCCAGTTGATCTTCAGCATCTT
TTACTTTCACCAGCGTTTCGGGGTGTGCAAAAACAGGCAAGCAAAATGCCGCAAAGAAGGGAATGAGTGC
GACACGAAAATGTTGGATGCTCATACTCGTCCTTTTTCAATATTATTGAAGCATTTATCAGGGTTACTAG
TACGTCTCTCAAGGATAAGTAAGTAATATTAAGGTACGGGAGGTATTGGACAGGCCGCAATAAAATATCT
TTATTTTCATTACATCTGTGTGTTGGTTTTTTGTGTGAATCGATAGTACTAACATACGCTCTCCATCAAA
ACAAAACGAAACAAAACAAACTAGCAAAATAGGCTGTCCCCAGTGCAAGTGCAGGTGCCAGAACATTTCT
CTGGCCTAACTGGC
