>Addgene plasmid #230918 | PGL4.11-COL1A1double mutants | depositor partial sequence | sequence record 453790 | full insert fragment
TCACCAATGATCACAGGCCTCCCACTAAAAATACTTCCCAACTCTGGGGTGGAAGAGTTTGGGGGATGAA
TTTTTAGGGGATTGCAAGCCCCAATCCCCACCTCTGTGTCCCTAGAATCCCCCACCCCTACCTTGGCTGC
TCCATCACCCAACCACCAAAGCTTTCTTCTGCAGAGGCCACCTAGTCATGTTTCTCACCCTGCACCTCAG
CCTCCCCACTCCATCTCTCAATCATGCCTAGGGTTTGGAGGAAGGCATTTGATTCTGTTCTGGAGCACAG
CAGAAGAATTGACATCCTCAAAATTAAAACTCCCTTGCCTGCACCCCTCCCTCAGATATCTGATTCTTAA
TGGACCGAACTGCGTCTGTAAATTGTTCCCCAAATATTCCTAAGCTCCATCCCCTAGCCACACCAGAAGA
CACCCCCAAACAGGCACATCTTTTTAATTCCCAGCTTCCTCTGTTTTGGAGAGGTCCTCAGCATGCCTCT
TTATGCCCCTCCCTTAGCTCTTGCCAGGATATCAGAGGGTGACTGGGGCACAGCCAGGAGGACCCCCTCC
CCAACACCCCCAACCCTTCCACCTTTGGAAGTCTCCCCACCCAGCTCCCCAGTTCCCCAGTTCCACTTCT
TCTAGATTGGAGGTCCCAGGAAGAGAGCAGAGGGGCACCCCTACCCACTGGTTAGCCCACGCCATTCTGA
GGACCCAGCTGCACCCCTACCACAGCACCTCTGGCCCAGGCTGGGCTGGGGGGCTGGGGAGGCAGAGCTG
CGAAGAGGGGAGATGTGGGGTGGACTCCCTTCCCTCCTCCTCCCCCTCTCCATTCCAACTCCCAAATTGG
GGGCCGGGCCAGGCAGCTCTGATTGGCTGGGGCACGGGCGGCCGGCTCCCCCTCTCCGAGGGGCAGGGTT
CCTCCCTGCTCTCCATCAGGACAGTATAAAAGGGGCCCGGGCCAGTCGTCGGAGCAGACGGGAGTTTCTC
